>Addgene plasmid #186223 | pBMN HA-ATG13 | addgene full sequence | sequence record 367783 | Addgene NGS Result
CACCGGATCTAGATAACTGATCACGATAAAATAAAAGATTTTATTTAGTCTCCAGAAAAAGGGGGGAATG
AAAGACCCCACCTGTAGGTTTGGCAAGCTAGCTTAAGTAACGCCATTTTGCAAGGCATGGAAAAATACAT
AACTGAGAATAGAGAAGTTCAGATCAAGGTCAGGAACAGATGGAACAGCTGAATATGGGCCAAACAGGAT
ATCTGTGGTAAGCAGTTCCTGCCCCGGCTCAGGGCCAAGAACAGATGGAACAGCTGAATATGGGCCAAAC
AGGATATCTGTGGTAAGCAGTTCCTGCCCCGGCTCAGGGCCAAGAACAGATGGTCCCCAGATGCGGTCCA
GCCCTCAGCAGTTTCTAGAGAACCATCAGATGTTTCCAGGGTGCCCCAAGGACCTGAAATGACCCTGTGC
CTTATTTGAACTAACCAATCAGTTCGCTTCTCGCTTCTGTTCGCGCGCTTCTGCTCCCCGAGCTCAATAA
AAGAGCCCACAACCCCTCACTCGGGGCGCCAGTCCTCCGATTGACTGAGTCGCCCGGGTACCCGTGTATC
CAATAAACCCTCTTGCAGTTGCATCCGACTTGTGGTCTCGCTGTTCCTTGGGAGGGTCTCCTCTGAGTGA
TTGACTACCCGTCAGCGGGGGTCTTTCACATGCAGCATGTATCAAAATTAATTTGGTTTTTTTTCTTAAG
TATTTACATTAAATGGCCATAGTTGCATTAATGAATCGGCCAACGCGCGGGGAGAGGCGGTTTGCGTATT
GGGCGCTCTTCCGCTTCCTCGCTCACTGACTCGCTGCGCTCGGTCGTTCGGCTGCGGCGAGCGGTATCAG
CTCACTCAAAGGCGGTAATACGGTTATCCACAGAATCAGGGGATAACGCAGGAAAGAACATGTGAGCAAA
AGGCCAGCAAAAGGCCAGGAACCGTAAAAAGGCCGCGTTGCTGGCGTTTTTCCATAGGCTCCGCCCCCCT
GACGAGCATCACAAAAATCGACGCTCAAGTCAGAGGTGGCGAAACCCGACAGGACTATAAAGATACCAGG
CGTTTCCCCCTGGAAGCTCCCTCGTGCGCTCTCCTGTTCCGACCCTGCCGCTTACCGGATACCTGTCCGC
CTTTCTCCCTTCGGGAAGCGTGGCGCTTTCTCATAGCTCACGCTGTAGGTATCTCAGTTCGGTGTAGGTC
GTTCGCTCCAAGCTGGGCTGTGTGCACGAACCCCCCGTTCAGCCCGACCGCTGCGCCTTATCCGGTAACT
ATCGTCTTGAGTCCAACCCGGTAAGACACGACTTATCGCCACTGGCAGCAGCCACTGGTAACAGGATTAG
CAGAGCGAGGTATGTAGGCGGTGCTACAGAGTTCTTGAAGTGGTGGCCTAACTACGGCTACACTAGAAGA
ACAGTATTTGGTATCTGCGCTCTGCTGAAGCCAGTTACCTTCGGAAAAAGAGTTGGTAGCTCTTGATCCG
GCAAACAAACCACCGCTGGTAGCGGTGGTTTTTTTGTTTGCAAGCAGCAGATTACGCGCAGAAAAAAAGG
ATCTCAAGAAGATCCTTTGATCTTTTCTACGGGGTCTGACGCTCAGTGGAACGAAAACTCACGTTAAGGG
ATTTTGGTCATGAGATTATCAAAAAGGATCTTCACCTAGATCCTTTTGCGGCCGGCCGCAAATCAATCTA
AAGTATATATGAGTAAACTTGGTCTGACAGTTACCAATGCTTAATCAGTGAGGCACCTATCTCAGCGATC
TGTCTATTTCGTTCATCCATAGTTGCCTGACTCCCCGTCGTGTAGATAACTACGATACGGGAGGGCTTAC
CATCTGGCCCCAGTGCTGCAATGATACCGCGAGACCCACGCTCACCGGCTCCAGATTTATCAGCAATAAA
CCAGCCAGCCGGAAGGGCCGAGCGCAGAAGTGGTCCTGCAACTTTATCCGCCTCCATCCAGTCTATTAAT
TGTTGCCGGGAAGCTAGAGTAAGTAGTTCGCCAGTTAATAGTTTGCGCAACGTTGTTGCCATTGCTACAG
GCATCGTGGTGTCACGCTCGTCGTTTGGTATGGCTTCATTCAGCTCCGGTTCCCAACGATCAAGGCGAGT
TACATGATCCCCCATGTTGTGCAAAAAAGCGGTTAGCTCCTTCGGTCCTCCGATCGTTGTCAGAAGTAAG
TTGGCCGCAGTGTTATCACTCATGGTTATGGCAGCACTGCATAATTCTCTTACTGTCATGCCATCCGTAA
GATGCTTTTCTGTGACTGGTGAGTACTCAACCAAGTCATTCTGAGAATAGTGTATGCGGCGACCGAGTTG
CTCTTGCCCGGCGTCAATACGGGATAATACCGCGCCACATAGCAGAACTTTAAAAGTGCTCATCATTGGA
AAACGTTCTTCGGGGCGAAAACTCTCAAGGATCTTACCGCTGTTGAGATCCAGTTCGATGTAACCCACTC
GTGCACCCAACTGATCTTCAGCATCTTTTACTTTCACCAGCGTTTCTGGGTGAGCAAAAACAGGAAGGCA
AAATGCCGCAAAAAAGGGAATAAGGGCGACACGGAAATGTTGAATACTCATACTCTTCCTTTTTCAATAT
TATTGAAGCATTTATCAGGGTTATTGTCTCATGAGCGGATACATATTTGAATGTATTTAGAAAAATAAAC
AAATAGGGGTTCCGCGCACATTTCCCCGAAAAGTGCCACCAGCTTTGCTCTTAGGAGTTTCCTAATACAT
CCCAAACTCAAATATATAAAGCATTTGACTTGTTCTATGCCCTAGGGGGCGGGGGGAAGCTAAGCCAGCT
TTTTTTAACATTTAAAATGTGGTAATGACTCCAACTTATTGATAGTGTTTTATGTTCAGATAATGCCCGA
TGACTTTGTCATGCAGCTCCACCGATTTTGAGAACGACAGCGACTTCCGTCCCAGCCGTGCCAGGTGCTG
CCTCAGATTCAGGTTATGCCGCTCAATTCGCTGCGTATATCGCTTGCTGATTACGTGCAGCTTTCCCTTC
AGGCGGGATTCATACAGCGGCCAGCCATCCGTCATCCATATCACCACGTCAAAGGGTGACAGCAGGCTCA
TAAGACGCCCCAGCGTCGCCATAGTGCGTTCACCGAATACGTGCGCAACAACCGTCTTCCGGAGACTGTC
ATACGCGTAAAACAGCCAGCGCTGGCGCGATTTAGCCCCGACATAGCCCCACTGTTCGTCCATTTCCGCG
CAGACGATGACGTCACTGCCCGGCTGTATGCGCGAGGTTACCGACTGCGGCCTGAGTTTTTTAAGTGACG
TAAAATCGTGTTGAGGCCAACGCCCATAATGCGGGCTGTTGCCCGGCATCCAACGCCATTCATGGCCATA
TCAATGATTTTCTGGTGCGTACCGGGTTGAGAAGCGGTGTAAGTGAACTGCAGTTGCCATGTTTTACGGC
AGTGAGAGCAGAGATAGCGCTGATGTCCGGCGGTGCTTTTGCCGTTACGCACCACCCCGTCAGTAGCTGA
ACAGGAGGGACAGCTGATAGAAACAGAAGCCACTGGAGCACCTCAAAAACACCATCATACACTAAATCAG
TAAGTTGGCAGCATCACCTTAAAATGTTAATTCCATTTTAAATGCACAGATGTTTTTATTTCATAAGGGT
TTCAATGTGCATGAATGCTGCAATATTCCTGTTACCAAAGCTAGTATAAATAAAAATAGATAAACGTGGA
AATTACTTAGAGTTTCTGTCATTAACGTTTCCTTCCTCAGTTGACAACATAAATGCGCTGCTGAGAAGCC
AGTTTGCATCTGTCAGGATCAATTTCCCATTATGCCAGTCATATTAATTACTAGTCAATTAGTTGATTTT
TATTTTTGACATATACATGTGAAAGACCCCACCTGTAGGTTTGGCAAGCTAGCTTAAGTAACGCCATTTT
GCAAGGCATGGAAAAATACATAACTGAGAATAGAAAAGTTCAGATCAAGGTCAGGAACAGATGGAACAGC
TGAATATGGGCCAAACAGGATATCTGTGGTAAGCAGTTCCTGCCCCGGCTCAGGGCCAAGAACAGATGGA
ACAGCTGAATATGGGCCAAACAGGATATCTGTGGTAAGCAGTTCCTGCCCCGGCTCAGGGCCAAGAACAG
ATGGTCCCCAGATGCGGTCCAGCCCTCAGCAGTTTCTAGAGAACCATCAGATGTTTCCAGGGTGCCCCAA
GGACCTGAAATGACCCTGTGCCTTATTTGAACTAACCAATCAGTTCGCTTCTCGCTTCTGTTCGCGCGCT
TCTGCTCCCCGAGCTCAATAAAAGAGCCCACAACCCCTCACTCGGCGCGCCAGTCCTCCGATTGACTGAG
TCGCCCGGGTACCCGTGTATCCAATAAACCCTCTTGCAGTTGCATCCGACTTGTGGTCTCGCTGTTCCTT
GGGAGGGTCTCCTCTGAGTGATTGACTACCCGTCAGCGGGGGTCTTTCATTTGGGGGCTCGTCCGGGATC
GGGAGACCCCTGCCCAGGGACCACCGACCCACCACCGGGAGGTAAGCTGGCCAGCAACTTATCTGTGTCT
GTCCGATTGTCTAGTGTCTATGACTGATTTTATGCGCCTGCGTCGGTACTAGTTAGCTAACTAGCTCTGT
ATCTGGCGGACCCGTGGTGGAACTGACGAGTTCGGAACACCCGGCCGCAACCCTGGGAGACGTCCCAGGG
ACTTCGGGGGCCGTTTTTGTGGCCCGACCTGAGTCCAAAAATCCCGATCGTTTTGGACTCTTTGGTGCAC
CCCCCTTAGAGGAGGGATATGTGGTTCTGGTAGGAGACGAGAACCTAAAACAGTTCCCGCCTCCGTCTGA
ATTTTTGCTTTCGGTTTGGGACCGAAGCCGCGCCGCGCGTCTTGTCTGCTGCAGCATCGTTCTGTGTTGT
CTCTGTCTGACTGTGTTTCTGTATTTGTCTGAAAATATGGGCCCGGGCCAGACTGTTACCACTCCCTTAA
GTTTGACCTTAGGTCACTGGAAAGATGTCGAGCGGATCGCTCACAACCAGTCGGTAGATGTCAAGAAGAG
ACGTTGGGTTACCTTCTGCTCTGCAGAATGGCCAACCTTTAACGTCGGATGGCCGCGAGACGGCACCTTT
AACCGAGACCTCATCACCCAGGTTAAGATCAAGGTCTTTTCACCTGGCCCGCATGGACACCCAGACCAGG
TCCCCTACATCGTGACCTGGGAAGCCTTGGCTTTTGACCCCCCTCCCTGGGTCAAGCCCTTTGTACACCC
TAAGCCTCCGCCTCCTCTTCCTCCATCCGCCCCGTCTCTCCCCCTTGAACCTCCTCGTTCGACCCCGCCT
CGATCCTCCCTTTATCCAGCCCTCACTCCTTCTCTAGGCGCCCCCATATGGCCATATGAGATCTTATATG
GGGCACCCCCGCCCCTTGTAAACTTCCCTGACCCTGACATGACAAGAGTTACTAACAGCCCCTCTCTCCA
AGCTCACTTACAGGCTCTCTACTTAGTCCAGCACGAAGTCTGGAGACCTCTGGCGGCAGCCTACCAAGAA
CAACTGGACCGACCGGTGGTACCTCACCCTTACCGAGTCGGCGACACAGTGTGGGTCCGCCGACACCAGA
CTAAGAACCTAGAACCTCGCTGGAAAGGACCTTACACAGTCCTGCTGACCACCCCCACCGCCCTCAAAGT
AGACGGCATCGCAGCTTGGATACACGCCGCCCACGTGAAGGCTGCCGACCCCGGGGGTGGACCATCCTCT
AGACTGCCGCCACCATGTACCCATACGATGTTCCAGATTACGCTTCCGGACTCAGATCTCGAGCTCAAGC
TTCGGAAACTGATCTCAATTCCCAGGACAGAAAGGACCTGGACAAGTTTATTAAATTTTTTGCCCTCAAG
ACTGTCCAAGTGATTGTCCAGGCTCGGCTTGGTGAAAAGATTTGCACTCGTTCATCATCTTCTCCAACGG
GTTCAGATTGGTTCAACTTAGCAATCAAAGACATCCCAGAGGTTACACATGAAGCAAAGAAGGCACTGGC
AGGACAGCTGCCTGCAGTCGGGAGGTCCATGTGTGTGGAGATTTCACTTAAGACTTCTGAGGGAGATTCC
ATGGAGCTGGAAATATGGTGTCTTGAAATGAATGAAAAGTGTGATAAAGAAATCAAAGTTTCCTACACGG
TGTACAACAGACTGTCATTGCTGCTGAAGTCCCTTCTTGCTATAACTAGGGTGACACCAGCCTATAGGCT
CTCCAGGAAACAAGGGCATGAATATGTCATATTATACAGGATATATTTTGGAGAAGTTCAGCTGAGTGGC
TTAGGAGAAGGCTTCCAGACAGTTCGTGTTGGGACAGTGGGCACCCCTGTGGGCACCATCACTCTTTCTT
GTGCTTACAGAATTAACTTGGCATTCATGTCTACCAGGCAATTTGAGAGGACCCCACCTATCATGGGGAT
TATTATTGATCACTTTGTGGACCGTCCCTATCCCAGCTCCTCTCCCATGCACCCCTGCAATTACAGAACT
GCTGGTGAGGACACTGGAGTAATATACCCGTCTGTAGAAGACTCTCAAGAAGTGTGTACCACCTCTTTTT
CCACCTCCCCACCATCCCAGCTCTCAAGCTCTCGCCTTTCCTATCAGCCTGCTGCCCTGGGCGTTGGATC
AGCTGACCTGGCTTATCCAGTAGTGTTTGCTGCTGGCTTAAATGCTACACACCCTCACCAGCTGATGGTT
CCTGGGAAGGAAGGTGGGGTACCCCTTGCTCCCAACCAGCCTGTCCATGGTACCCAGGCTGACCAGGAGA
GACTGGCAACCTGCACCCCTTCTGACAGAACCCACTGTGCTGCCACACCCTCCAGTAGTGAGGATACTGA
AACCGTATCAAACAGCAGTGAGGGACGGGCCTCCCCTCACGATGTCTTGGAGACCATCTTTGTCCGAAAA
GTGGGGGCTTTTGTCAACAAACCCATTAACCAGGTGACCCTGACGAGTTTGGATATACCCTTTGCCATGT
TTGCTCCCAAGAATTTGGAGCTGGAGGATACCGATCCAATGGTGAATCCTCCAGATTCCCCAGAGACTGA
ATCTCCTCTCCAGGGCAGCCTGCACTCAGATGGCTCCAGCGGGGGCAGCAGTGGCAATACCCATGATGAC
TTTGTTATGATAGACTTTAAACCAGCTTTTTCTAAAGATGACATTCTTCCGATGGACCTGGGGACCTTCT
ATCGGGAGTTTCAGAACCCACCTCAGCTGAGCAGCCTCTCCATAGATATTGGAGCACAGTCCATGGCTGA
AGACTTGGACTCATTACCAGAGAAGCTGGCTGTGCATGAGAAGAATGTCCGCGAGTTTGATGCCTTTGTG
GAAACCCTGCAGTAAGGATC
Features (pLannotate 1.2.2; 14 found; start..end, strand, type, name):
     67..188     +  LTR            3' LTR (ΔU3) (fragment): self-inactivating 3' long terminal repeat (LTR) from Moloney murine leukemia virus
    189..658     +  LTR            LTR: long terminal repeat from Moloney murine leukemia virus
    724..776     -  CDS            lacI (fragment): lac repressor; lacI; The lac repressor binds to the lac operator to inhibit transcription in E. coli. This inhibition can be relieved by adding lactose or isopropyl-β-D-thiogalactopyranoside (IPTG).
    959..1547    -  rep_origin     ori: high-copy-number ColE1/pMB1/pBR322/pUC origin of replication
   1711..2571    -  CDS            AmpR: β-lactamase; bla; confers resistance to ampicillin, carbenicillin, and related antibiotics
   2572..2676    -  promoter       AmpR promoter: bla
   2821..3588    -  mobile_element IS1: prokaryotic transposable element IS1
   3870..4461    +  LTR            LTR: long terminal repeat from Moloney murine leukemia virus
   4524..4881    +  misc_feature   MMLV Ψ: packaging signal of Moloney murine leukemia virus (MMLV)
   4946..5362    +  CDS            gag (truncated): truncated Moloney murine leukemia virus (MMLV) gag gene lacking the start codon
   5372..5746    +  misc_feature   pol region: Moloney murine leukemia virus (MMLV) pol region containing the splice acceptor site
   5758..5785    +  CDS            3xHA (fragment): three tandem HA epitope tags
   5781..5814    +  misc_feature   MCS (fragment): multiple cloning site
   5815..7362    +  CDS            ATG13: ATG13_HUMAN - Also known as KIAA0652. Experimental evidence at protein level: Swiss-Prot protein existence level 1. Autophagy factor required for autophagosome formation and mitophagy. Target of the TOR kinase signaling pathway that regulates autophagy through the control of the phosphorylation status of ATG13 and ULK1, and the regulation of the ATG13-ULK1-RB1CC1 complex. Through its regulation of ULK1 activity, plays a role in the regulation of the kinase activity of mTORC1 and cell proliferation. From Homo sapiens (Human).
