[The description below was written by a language model from this plasmid's Addgene catalogue record and pLannotate feature annotations shown in this document.]
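Description:
pBMN HA-ATG13 is a Moloney murine leukemia virus (MMLV)-based retroviral vector built on the pBMN backbone for expressing human ATG13 with an N-terminal HA epitope tag in mammalian cells. In bacteria it is maintained through a high-copy ColE1/pUC-type origin and selected with ampicillin via the β-lactamase gene and its native promoter.

The retroviral cassette begins with a 5′ MMLV LTR, followed by the Ψ packaging signal, a truncated gag segment lacking its start codon (which extends the packaging signal), and a pol-derived region carrying the splice acceptor. Downstream sit a short HA-tag match, a remnant of the multiple cloning site and the ATG13 coding sequence, with the 3′ LTR closing the unit across the origin of the circular map. No separate internal promoter is annotated, so expression is presumably driven from the 5′ LTR. No mammalian selection marker or reporter appears in the feature table. Supplied with gag, pol and env in trans by packaging cells, the Ψ-containing transcript is packaged into virions for stable transduction of target cells.

ATG13 is an autophagy factor that acts in the ULK1 complex and is needed for autophagosome formation and mitophagy. The construct comes from work on PINK1/Parkin mitophagy, and the HA tag allows detection or pull-down of the expressed protein.

The sequenced record is 7,370 nt, larger than the 6,581 bp catalogue size. It also contains an annotated bacterial IS1 transposable element in the backbone between the AmpR promoter and the 5′ LTR. This roughly 770 bp element may account for the size discrepancy, though the record does not comment on it.
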