Addgene plasmid #186223: pBMN HA-ATG13
Purpose: For expression of ATG13 tagged with HA
Depositing lab: Michael Lazarou. Depositing organization: Monash University. Publication: Unconventional initiation of PINK1/Parkin mitophagy by Optineurin. Nguyen TN, Sawa-Makarska J, Khuu G, Lam WK, Adriaenssens E, Fracchiolla D, Shoebridge S, Bernklau D, Padman BS, Skulsuppaisarn M, Lindblom RSJ, Martens S, Lazarou M. Mol Cell. 2023 May 18;83(10):1693-1709.e9. doi: 10.1016/j.molcel.2023.04.021. PubMed 37207627.
Backbone
  Vector backbone: pBMN
  Total vector size (bp): 6581
  Vector type: Mammalian Expression, Retroviral
Growth in bacteria
  Bacterial resistance: Ampicillin, 100 μg/mL
  Growth temperature: 37°C
  Growth strain: NEB Stable
  Copy number: High Copy
Gene/Insert
  Gene/Insert name: ATG13 (alt names: KIAA0652; PARATARG8)
  Species: H. sapiens (human)
  Insert size (bp): 1551
  Entrez Gene: ATG13 (a.k.a. KIAA0652, PARATARG8)
  Tag / fusion protein: HA (N terminal on insert)
  Cloning method: Gibson Cloning
  Sequencing primers: 5′ pBMN 5'
Terms and licenses: Academic/Nonprofit Terms; Industry Terms: Not Available to Industry
How to cite: pBMN HA-ATG13 was a gift from Michael Lazarou (Addgene plasmid # 186223 ; http://n2t.net/addgene:186223 ; RRID:Addgene_186223)
